Addgene plasmid #163484: AiP981-pAAV-mscRE4-minBGpromoter-EGFP-WPRE-hGHpA
Purpose: Direct-expressing EGFP AAV Virus
Depositing lab: Allen Institute for Brain Science & Bosiljka Tasic. Depositing organization: Allen Institute. Publication: Enhancer viruses for combinatorial cell-subclass-specific labeling. Graybuck LT, Daigle TL, Sedeno-Cortes AE, Walker M, Kalmbach B, Lenz GH, Morin E, Nguyen TN, Garren E, Bendrick JL, Kim TK, Zhou T, Mortrud M, Yao S, Siverts LA, Larsen R, Gore BB, Szelenyi ER, Trader C, Balaram P, van Velthoven CTJ, Chiang M, Mich JK, Dee N, Goldy J, Cetin AH, Smith K, Way SW, Esposito L, Yao Z, Gradinaru V, Sunkin SM, Lein E, Levi BP, Ting JT, Zeng H, Tasic B. Neuron. 2021 Mar 23. pii: S0896-6273(21)00159-8. doi: 10.1016/j.neuron.2021.03.011. PubMed 33789083.
Backbone
  Vector backbone: pAAV-mscRE4-minBGprom-IRES2-FlpO-WPRE-hGHpA
  Backbone manufacturer: Allen Institute
  Vector type: AAV
Growth in bacteria
  Bacterial resistance: Ampicillin, 100 μg/mL
  Growth temperature: 37°C
  Growth strain: NEB Stable
  Copy number: High Copy
Gene/Insert
  Gene/Insert name: EGFP
  Species: Synthetic
  Insert size (bp): 720
  Promoter: Beta Globin minimal promoter
  Cloning method: Restriction Enzyme; 5′ cloning site BamHI (not destroyed); 3′ cloning site EcoRI (not destroyed)
  Sequencing primers: 5′ CACCACCTGTCAGCTCCTTT; 3′ AAGGGAGATCCGACTCGTCT
Terms and licenses: Academic/Nonprofit Terms; Industry Terms: Not Available to Industry
Depositor comments: Funded by BRAIN initiative.
How to cite: AiP981-pAAV-mscRE4-minBGpromoter-EGFP-WPRE-hGHpA was a gift from Allen Institute for Brain Science & Bosiljka Tasic (Addgene plasmid # 163484 ; http://n2t.net/addgene:163484 ; RRID:Addgene_163484)
