[The description below was written by a language model from this plasmid's Addgene catalogue record and pLannotate feature annotations shown in this document.]
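Description:
AiP981-pAAV-mscRE4-minBGpromoter-EGFP-WPRE-hGHpA is an adeno-associated virus transfer plasmid of about 5.4 kb, built for packaging a direct-expressing EGFP reporter into recombinant AAV. It was derived from a related Allen Institute backbone carrying an IRES2-FlpO cassette, with the 720 bp EGFP coding sequence cloned between BamHI and EcoRI sites that remain intact. In bacteria the plasmid is maintained at high copy through a ColE1/pUC-type origin and selected with ampicillin via the β-lactamase gene and its own promoter. An f1 phage origin is also present in the backbone, along with short remnants of pBR322 bom and rop sequences.

The viral payload sits between AAV2 inverted terminal repeats, which provide the signals for genome replication and encapsidation. The annotation detects a complete ITR on the downstream side and only short fragments on the upstream side, which may reflect limits of sequencing or annotation through this repetitive structure. According to the name and catalogue fields, expression is driven by the mscRE4 enhancer element placed upstream of a minimal beta-globin promoter. Neither was picked up by the automated annotation, but the unannotated stretch between the upstream ITR and EGFP is where they would lie. A minimal promoter has little activity alone, so the enhancer is intended to dictate where EGFP is transcribed. Downstream, the WPRE boosts transcript stability and expression, and the human growth hormone polyadenylation signal terminates the message. The associated work concerns enhancer viruses for cell-subclass-specific labeling in the brain, so the construct serves to fluorescently mark the cells in which mscRE4 is active. The record does not state which subclass that is.
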