Features (pLannotate 1.2.2; 14 found; start..end, strand, type, name):
     12..39      +  repeat_region  AAV2 ITR (fragment): inverted terminal repeat of adeno-associated virus serotype 2 inverted
     68..95      +  repeat_region  AAV2 ITR (fragment): inverted terminal repeat of adeno-associated virus serotype 2 inverted
    774..1493    +  CDS            EGFP: the original enhanced GFP (Yang et al., 1996) mammalian codon-optimized
   1494..1518    +  misc_feature   MCS (fragment): pBluescript multiple cloning site
   1518..2106    +  misc_feature   WPRE: woodchuck hepatitis virus posttranscriptional regulatory element
   2138..2614    +  polyA_signal   hGH poly(A) signal: human growth hormone polyadenylation signal
   2654..2794    +  repeat_region  AAV2 ITR: inverted terminal repeat of adeno-associated virus serotype 2 inverted
   2799..2850    -  misc_feature   bom (fragment): basis of mobility region from pBR322
   2869..3324    +  rep_origin     f1 ori (sequence partly withheld): f1 bacteriophage origin of replication; arrow indicates direction of (+) strand synthesis
   3325..3374    -  misc_feature   bom (fragment): basis of mobility region from pBR322
   3476..3511    -  CDS            rop (fragment): Rop protein, which maintains plasmids at low copy number; rop
   3606..3710    +  promoter       AmpR promoter: bla
   3711..4571    +  CDS            AmpR: β-lactamase; bla; confers resistance to ampicillin, carbenicillin, and related antibiotics
   4742..5330    +  rep_origin     ori: high-copy-number ColE1/pMB1/pBR322/pUC origin of replication
>Addgene plasmid #163484 | AiP981-pAAV-mscRE4-minBGpromoter-EGFP-WPRE-hGHpA | addgene full sequence | sequence record 325811 | Addgene NGS Result
CCTGCAGGCAGCTGCGCGCTCGCTCGCTCACTGAGGCCGCCCGGGCGTCGGGCGACCTTTGGTCGCCCGG
CCTCAGTGAGCGAGCGAGCGCGCAGAGAGGGAGTGGCCAACTCCATCACTAGGGGTTCCTGCGGCCGCAC
GCGTATAAGCCTTGGGGGCAATCAAACTATTACATTGAGTCCTTGGATTTGCTACAAATTACATTTTAAA
TGCAATCATTTTATAAAAGCTTCAACACTCACACTTGGAAGCGTTACCCTGTTGAATATCACTGACTCAC
TAACTTGCATTGCCATGCTAACTTGCTTTCAGAGAGATCTCAGAACACATCATCTTCTGCTATTTCAATA
CATGCACATTAATTTCCTATCAACGTGTGCTGATCAGGAACTCTGTAATCTGGCACCGGTGTTTATTTTT
ATTCCTGTCTATTCCTGTTGGCTCACGAAAAGATTGTTTGAGCAAGTGTTTTATGGTGAGTTGTATCATA
TGTACATTGATTTAATCTGCCCACATTCAGTTCTACAAGCGGAGCCAAAAAAATAGAGACAAGCATAATT
TTCATTCAACATGAGCCCCTCAATGCAAGCCAAGTACCTCATCTGGTGCTCAGCTAAAGCAACAGCAATC
TGTTCCACCCTGGAGACACAACTGGCCACAGAAAACTTAGTGAAAAGAGGCAATGCTATGCACAGGACAA
ATGAGCTCGGGCTGGGCATAAAAGTCAGGGCAGAGCCATCTATTGCTTACATTTGCTTCTGGGATCCGCC
ACCATGGTGAGCAAGGGCGAGGAGCTGTTCACCGGGGTGGTGCCCATCCTGGTCGAGCTGGACGGCGACG
TAAACGGCCACAAGTTCAGCGTGTCCGGCGAGGGCGAGGGCGATGCCACCTACGGCAAGCTGACCCTGAA
GTTCATCTGCACCACCGGCAAGCTGCCCGTGCCCTGGCCCACCCTCGTGACCACCCTGACCTACGGCGTG
CAGTGCTTCAGCCGCTACCCCGACCACATGAAGCAGCACGACTTCTTCAAGTCCGCCATGCCCGAAGGCT
ACGTCCAGGAGCGCACCATCTTCTTCAAGGACGACGGCAACTACAAGACCCGCGCCGAGGTGAAGTTCGA
GGGCGACACCCTGGTGAACCGCATCGAGCTGAAGGGCATCGACTTCAAGGAGGACGGCAACATCCTGGGG
CACAAGCTGGAGTACAACTACAACAGCCACAACGTCTATATCATGGCCGACAAGCAGAAGAACGGCATCA
AGGTGAACTTCAAGATCCGCCACAACATCGAGGACGGCAGCGTGCAGCTCGCCGACCACTACCAGCAGAA
CACCCCCATCGGCGACGGCCCCGTGCTGCTGCCCGACAACCACTACCTGAGCACCCAGTCCGCCCTGAGC
AAAGACCCCAACGAGAAGCGCGATCACATGGTCCTGCTGGAGTTCGTGACCGCCGCCGGGATCACTCTCG
GCATGGACGAGCTGTACAAGTAAGAATTCGATATCAAGCTTATCGATAATCAACCTCTGGATTACAAAAT
TTGTGAAAGATTGACTGGTATTCTTAACTATGTTGCTCCTTTTACGCTATGTGGATACGCTGCTTTAATG
CCTTTGTATCATGCTATTGCTTCCCGTATGGCTTTCATTTTCTCCTCCTTGTATAAATCCTGGTTGCTGT
CTCTTTATGAGGAGTTGTGGCCCGTTGTCAGGCAACGTGGCGTGGTGTGCACTGTGTTTGCTGACGCAAC
CCCCACTGGTTGGGGCATTGCCACCACCTGTCAGCTCCTTTCCGGGACTTTCGCTTTCCCCCTCCCTATT
GCCACGGCGGAACTCATCGCCGCCTGCCTTGCCCGCTGCTGGACAGGGGCTCGGCTGTTGGGCACTGACA
ATTCCGTGGTGTTGTCGGGGAAATCATCGTCCTTTCCTTGGCTGCTCGCCTATGTTGCCACCTGGATTCT
GCGCGGGACGTCCTTCTGCTACGTCCCTTCGGCCCTCAATCCAGCGGACCTTCCTTCCCGCGGCCTGCTG
CCGGCTCTGCGGCCTCTTCCGCGTCTTCGCCTTCGCCCTCAGACGAGTCGGATCTCCCTTTGGGCCGCCT
CCCCGCATCGATACCGAGCGCTGCTCGAGAGATCTACGGGTGGCATCCCTGTGACCCCTCCCCAGTGCCT
CTCCTGGCCCTGGAAGTTGCCACTCCAGTGCCCACCAGCCTTGTCCTAATAAAATTAAGTTGCATCATTT
TGTCTGACTAGGTGTCCTTCTATAATATTATGGGGTGGAGGGGGGTGGTATGGAGCAAGGGGCAAGTTGG
GAAGACAACCTGTAGGGCCTGCGGGGTCTATTGGGAACCAAGCTGGAGTGCAGTGGCACAATCTTGGCTC
ACTGCAATCTCCGCCTCCTGGGTTCAAGCGATTCTCCTGCCTCAGCCTCCCGAGTTGTTGGGATTCCAGG
CATGCATGACCAGGCTCAGCTAATTTTTGTTTTTTTGGTAGAGACGGGGTTTCACCATATTGGCCAGGCT
GGTCTCCAACTCCTAATCTCAGGTGATCTACCCACCTTGGCCTCCCAAATTGCTGGGATTACAGGCGTGA
ACCACTGCTCCCTTCCCTGTCCTTCTGATTTTGTAGGTAACCACGTGCGGACCGAGCGGCCGCAGGAACC
CCTAGTGATGGAGTTGGCCACTCCCTCTCTGCGCGCTCGCTCGCTCACTGAGGCCGGGCGACCAAAGGTC
GCCCGACGCCCGGGCTTTGCCCGGGCGGCCTCAGTGAGCGAGCGAGCGCGCAGCTGCCTGCAGGGGCGCC
TGATGCGGTATTTTCTCCTTACGCATCTGTGCGGTATTTCACACCGCATA
[95 nt withheld, positions 2851-2945]
T
[46 nt withheld, positions 2947-2992]
C
[141 nt withheld, positions 2994-3134]
CCTTTGACGTTGGAGTCCACGTTCTTT
[37 nt withheld, positions 3162-3198]
ACTCTATCTCGGGCTATTCTTTTGATTTATAAGGGATTTTGCCGATTTCGGTCTATTGGTTAAAAAATGA
GCTGATTTAACAAAAATTTAACGCGAATTTTAACAAAATATTAACGTTTACAATTTTATGGTGCACTCTC
AGTACAATCTGCTCTGATGCCGCATAGTTAAGCCAGCCCCGACACCCGCCAACACCCGCTGACGCGCCCT
GACGGGCTTGTCTGCTCCCGGCATCCGCTTACAGACAAGCTGTGACCGTCTCCGGGAGCTGCATGTGTCA
GAGGTTTTCACCGTCATCACCGAAACGCGCGAGACGAAAGGGCCTCGTGATACGCCTATTTTTATAGGTT
AATGTCATGATAATAATGGTTTCTTAGACGTCAGGTGGCACTTTTCGGGGAAATGTGCGCGGAACCCCTA
TTTGTTTATTTTTCTAAATACATTCAAATATGTATCCGCTCATGAGACAATAACCCTGATAAATGCTTCA
ATAATATTGAAAAAGGAAGAGTATGAGTATTCAACATTTCCGTGTCGCCCTTATTCCCTTTTTTGCGGCA
TTTTGCCTTCCTGTTTTTGCTCACCCAGAAACGCTGGTGAAAGTAAAAGATGCTGAAGATCAGTTGGGTG
CACGAGTGGGTTACATCGAACTGGATCTCAACAGCGGTAAGATCCTTGAGAGTTTTCGCCCCGAAGAACG
TTTTCCAATGATGAGCACTTTTAAAGTTCTGCTATGTGGCGCGGTATTATCCCGTATTGACGCCGGGCAA
GAGCAACTCGGTCGCCGCATACACTATTCTCAGAATGACTTGGTTGAGTACTCACCAGTCACAGAAAAGC
ATCTTACGGATGGCATGACAGTAAGAGAATTATGCAGTGCTGCCATAACCATGAGTGATAACACTGCGGC
CAACTTACTTCTGACAACGATCGGAGGACCGAAGGAGCTAACCGCTTTTTTGCACAACATGGGGGATCAT
GTAACTCGCCTTGATCGTTGGGAACCGGAGCTGAATGAAGCCATACCAAACGACGAGCGTGACACCACGA
TGCCTGTAGCAATGGCAACAACGTTGCGCAAACTATTAACTGGCGAACTACTTACTCTAGCTTCCCGGCA
ACAATTAATAGACTGGATGGAGGCGGATAAAGTTGCAGGACCACTTCTGCGCTCGGCCCTTCCGGCTGGC
TGGTTTATTGCTGATAAATCTGGAGCCGGTGAGCGTGGGTCTCGCGGTATCATTGCAGCACTGGGGCCAG
ATGGTAAGCCCTCCCGTATCGTAGTTATCTACACGACGGGGAGTCAGGCAACTATGGATGAACGAAATAG
ACAGATCGCTGAGATAGGTGCCTCACTGATTAAGCATTGGTAACTGTCAGACCAAGTTTACTCATATATA
CTTTAGATTGATTTAAAACTTCATTTTTAATTTAAAAGGATCTAGGTGAAGATCCTTTTTGATAATCTCA
TGACCAAAATCCCTTAACGTGAGTTTTCGTTCCACTGAGCGTCAGACCCCGTAGAAAAGATCAAAGGATC
TTCTTGAGATCCTTTTTTTCTGCGCGTAATCTGCTGCTTGCAAACAAAAAAACCACCGCTACCAGCGGTG
GTTTGTTTGCCGGATCAAGAGCTACCAACTCTTTTTCCGAAGGTAACTGGCTTCAGCAGAGCGCAGATAC
CAAATACTGTTCTTCTAGTGTAGCCGTAGTTAGGCCACCACTTCAAGAACTCTGTAGCACCGCCTACATA
CCTCGCTCTGCTAATCCTGTTACCAGTGGCTGCTGCCAGTGGCGATAAGTCGTGTCTTACCGGGTTGGAC
TCAAGACGATAGTTACCGGATAAGGCGCAGCGGTCGGGCTGAACGGGGGGTTCGTGCACACAGCCCAGCT
TGGAGCGAACGACCTACACCGAACTGAGATACCTACAGCGTGAGCTATGAGAAAGCGCCACGCTTCCCGA
AGGGAGAAAGGCGGACAGGTATCCGGTAAGCGGCAGGGTCGGAACAGGAGAGCGCACGAGGGAGCTTCCA
GGGGGAAACGCCTGGTATCTTTATAGTCCTGTCGGGTTTCGCCACCTCTGACTTGAGCGTCGATTTTTGT
GATGCTCGTCAGGGGGGCGGAGCCTATGGAAAAACGCCAGCAACGCGGCCTTTTTACGGTTCCTGGCCTT
TTGCTGGCCTTTTGCTCACATGT
