>Addgene plasmid #163484 | AiP981-pAAV-mscRE4-minBGpromoter-EGFP-WPRE-hGHpA | depositor partial sequence | sequence record 316842 | Partial Sequence
GCGGCCGCACGCGTATAAGCCTTGGGGGCAATCAAACTATTACATTGAGTCCTTGGATTTGCTACAAATT
ACATTTTAAATGCAATCATTTTATAAAAGCTTCAACACTCACACTTGGAAGCGTTACCCTGTTGAATATC
ACTGACTCACTAACTTGCATTGCCATGCTAACTTGCTTTCAGAGAGATCTCAGAACACATCATCTTCTGC
TATTTCAATACATGCACATTAATTTCCTATCAACGTGTGCTGATCAGGAACTCTGTAATCTGGCACCGGT
GTTTATTTTTATTCCTGTCTATTCCTGTTGGCTCACGAAAAGATTGTTTGAGCAAGTGTTTTATGGTGAG
TTGTATCATATGTACATTGATTTAATCTGCCCACATTCAGTTCTACAAGCGGAGCCAAAAAAATAGAGAC
AAGCATAATTTTCATTCAACATGAGCCCCTCAATGCAAGCCAAGTACCTCATCTGGTGCTCAGCTAAAGC
AACAGCAATCTGTTCCACCCTGGAGACACAACTGGCCACAGAAAACTTAGTGAAAAGAGGCAATGCTATG
CACAGGACAAATGAGCTCGGGCTGGGCATAAAAGTCAGGGCAGAGCCATCTATTGCTTACATTTGCTTCT
GGGATCCGCCACCATGGTGAGCAAGGGCGAGGAGCTGTTCACCGGGGTGGTGCCCATCCTGGTCGAGCTG
GACGGCGACGTAAACGGCCACAAGTTCAGCGTGTCCGGCGAGGGCGAGGGCGATGCCACCTACGGCAAGC
TGACCCTGAAGTTCATCTGCACCACCGGCAAGCTGCCCGTGCCCTGGCCCACCCTCGTGACCACCCTGAC
CTACGGCGTGCAGTGCTTCAGCCGCTACCCCGACCACATGAAGCAGCACGACTTCTTCAAGTCCGCCATG
CCCGAAGGCTACGTCCAGGAGCGCACCATCTTCTTCAAGGACGACGGCAACTACAAGACCCGCGCCGAGG
TGAAGTTCGAGGGCGACACCCTGGTGAACCGCATCGAGCTGAAGGGCATCGACTTCAAGGAGGACGGCAA
CATCCTGGGGCACAAGCTGGAGTACAACTACAACAGCCACAACGTCTATATCATGGCCGACAAGCAGAAG
AACGGCATCAAGGTGAACTTCAAGATCCGCCACAACATCGAGGACGGCAGCGTGCAGCTCGCCGACCACT
ACCAGCAGAACACCCCCATCGGCGACGGCCCCGTGCTGCTGCCCGACAACCACTACCTGAGCACCCAGTC
CGCCCTGAGCAAAGACCCCAACGAGAAGCGCGATCACATGGTCCTGCTGGAGTTCGTGACCGCCGCCGGG
ATCACTCTCGGCATGGACGAGCTGTACAAGTAAGAATTCGATATCAAGCTTATCGATAATCAACCTCTGG
ATTACAAAATTTGTGAAAGATTGACTGGTATTCTTAACTATGTTGCTCCTTTTACGCTATGTGGATACGC
TGCTTTAATGCCTTTGTATCATGCTATTGCTTCCCGTATGGCTTTCATTTTCTCCTCCTTGTATAAATCC
TGGTTGCTGTCTCTTTATGAGGAGTTGTGGCCCGTTGTCAGGCAACGTGGCGTGGTGTGCACTGTGTTTG
CTGACGCAACCCCCACTGGTTGGGGCATTGCCACCACCTGTCAGCTCCTTTCCGGGACTTTCGCTTTCCC
CCTCCCTATTGCCACGGCGGAACTCATCGCCGCCTGCCTTGCCCGCTGCTGGACAGGGGCTCGGCTGTTG
GGCACTGACAATTCCGTGGTGTTGTCGGGGAAATCATCGTCCTTTCCTTGGCTGCTCGCCTATGTTGCCA
CCTGGATTCTGCGCGGGACGTCCTTCTGCTACGTCCCTTCGGCCCTCAATCCAGCGGACCTTCCTTCCCG
CGGCCTGCTGCCGGCTCTGCGGCCTCTTCCGCGTCTTCGCCTTCGCCCTCAGACGAGTCGGATCTCCCTT
TGGGCCGCCTCCCCGCATCGATACCGAGCGCTGCTCGAGAGATCTACGGGTGGCATCCCTGTGACCCCTC
CCCAGTGCCTCTCCTGGCCCTGGAAGTTGCCACTCCAGTGCCCACCAGCCTTGTCCTAATAAAATTAAGT
TGCATCATTTTGTCTGACTAGGTGTCCTTCTATAATATTATGGGGTGGAGGGGGGTGGTATGGAGCAAGG
GGCAAGTTGGGAAGACAACCTGTAGGGCCTGCGGGGTCTATTGGGAACCAAGCTGGAGTGCAGTGGCACA
ATCTTGGCTCACTGCAATCTCCGCCTCCTGGGTTCAAGCGATTCTCCTGCCTCAGCCTCCCGAGTTGTTG
GGATTCCAGGCATGCATGACCAGGCTCAGCTAATTTTTGTTTTTTTGGTAGAGACGGGGTTTCACCATAT
TGGCCAGGCTGGTCTCCAACTCCTAATCTCAGGTGATCTACCCACCTTGGCCTCCCAAATTGCTGGGATT
ACAGGCGTGAACCACTGCTCCCTTCCCTGTCCTTCTGATTTTGTAGGTAACCACGTGCGGACCGAGCGGC
CGC
